Addgene plasmid #49192: pBSFI-myr-akt-T308D/S473D
Purpose: cDNA of Akt1 with myristyolation signal and point mutation from T to D at position 308 and S to D at position 473 in cloning vector
Depositing lab: Peter Vogt. Depositing organization: Scripps California (The Scripps Research Institute). Publication: The akt kinase: molecular determinants of oncogenicity. Aoki M, Batista O, Bellacosa A, Tsichlis P, Vogt PK. Proc Natl Acad Sci U S A. 1998 Dec 8;95(25):14950-5. 10.1073/pnas.95.25.14950 PubMed 9843996.
Backbone
  Vector backbone: pBSFI
  Backbone size w/o insert (bp): 3000
  Total vector size (bp): 4500
  Modifications to backbone: pBSFI is based on pBluescript SK, with a different MCS inserted between SacI and KpnI
  Vector type: Adaptor Plasmid
Growth in bacteria
  Bacterial resistance: Ampicillin, 100 μg/mL
  Growth temperature: 37°C
  Growth strain: DH5alpha
  Copy number: High Copy
Gene/Insert
  Gene/Insert name: Akt1 (alt name: Akt)
  Species: M. musculus (mouse)
  Insert size (bp): 1500
  Mutation: T308D; S473D
  GenBank ID: NM_009652.3
  Entrez Gene: Akt1 (a.k.a. Akt, LTR-akt, PKB, PKB/Akt, PKBalpha, Rac)
  Promoter: T7
  Tag / fusion protein: myristolation signal (N terminal on insert); HA tag (C terminal on insert)
  Cloning method: Restriction Enzyme; 5′ cloning site BamHI (destroyed during cloning); 3′ cloning site EcoRI (not destroyed)
  Sequencing primers: 5′ T3; 3′ T7
Terms and licenses: Academic/Nonprofit Terms; Industry Terms: Not Available to Industry
How to cite: pBSFI-myr-akt-T308D/S473D was a gift from Peter Vogt (Addgene plasmid # 49192 ; http://n2t.net/addgene:49192 ; RRID:Addgene_49192)
