[The description below was written by a language model from this plasmid's Addgene catalogue record and pLannotate feature annotations shown in this document.]
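Description:
pBSFI-myr-akt-T308D/S473D is a high-copy bacterial cloning ("adaptor") plasmid of about 4.5 kb carrying a modified mouse Akt1 cDNA. Its backbone, pBSFI, is a pBluescript SK derivative in which a different multiple cloning site replaces the region between SacI and KpnI. It is propagated in E. coli through a ColE1/pUC-type origin and selected with ampicillin via the β-lactamase gene. It also retains the f1 phage origin for single-stranded DNA production and the usual Bluescript lac promoter/operator and lacZα remnants, which the insert interrupts.

The roughly 1.5 kb insert encodes Akt1 fused at its N terminus to the Src-derived myristoylation signal, which directs constitutive membrane association, and at its C terminus to an HA epitope (annotated as a short fragment of a 3xHA element, consistent with a single tag). Two substitutions, T308D and S473D, place acidic residues at the two regulatory phosphorylation sites of the kinase, a standard phosphomimetic strategy.

The catalogue lists T7 as the promoter. In the feature table, however, the T7 promoter lies downstream of the coding sequence on the opposite strand, whereas the T3 and lac promoters sit upstream in the sense orientation. T3 would therefore give sense transcripts and T7 antisense.

No eukaryotic promoter or polyadenylation signal is annotated, so the plasmid is a cDNA source and shuttle intermediate rather than a mammalian expression vector. The cDNA can presumably be moved from it into an expression vector, though the record does not name a destination. The associated work concerns the molecular determinants of Akt oncogenicity.
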