Features (pLannotate 1.2.2; 14 found; start..end, strand, type, name):
     63..83      +  CDS            myr: N-myristoylation signal from Src kinase (Pellman et al., 1985; Kaplan et al., 1988)
     96..1535    +  CDS            Akt1: AKT1_MOUSE - Also known as Akt, Rac. Experimental evidence at protein level: Swiss-Prot protein existence level 1. AKT1 is one of 3 closely related serine/threonine-protein kinases (AKT1, AKT2 and AKT3) called the AKT kinase, and which regulate many processes including metabolism, proliferation, cell survival, growth and angiogenesis. This is mediated through serine and/or threonine phosphorylation of a range of downstream substrates. Over 100 substrate candidates have been reported so far, but for most of them, no isoform specificity has been reported (PubMed:11882383, PubMed:21620960, PubMed
   1536..1563    +  CDS            3xHA (fragment): three tandem HA epitope tags
   1632..1650    -  promoter       T7 promoter: promoter for bacteriophage T7 RNA polymerase
   1653..1810    +  CDS            lacZα (fragment): LacZα fragment of β-galactosidase; lacZ fragment
   1841..2269    -  rep_origin     f1 ori (sequence partly withheld): f1 bacteriophage origin of replication; arrow indicates direction of (+) strand synthesis
   2296..2400    +  promoter       AmpR promoter: bla
   2401..3261    +  CDS            AmpR: β-lactamase; bla; confers resistance to ampicillin, carbenicillin, and related antibiotics
   3432..4020    +  rep_origin     ori: high-copy-number ColE1/pMB1/pBR322/pUC origin of replication
   4203..4295    +  CDS            lacI (fragment): lac repressor; lacI; The lac repressor binds to the lac operator to inhibit transcription in E. coli. This inhibition can be relieved by adding lactose or isopropyl-β-D-thiogalactopyranoside (IPTG).
   4308..4329    +  protein_bind   CAP binding site: CAP binding activates transcription in the presence of cAMP. E. coli catabolite activator protein
   4344..4374    +  promoter       lac promoter: promoter for the E. coli lac operon
   4382..4398    +  protein_bind   lac operator: The lac repressor binds to the lac operator to inhibit transcription in E. coli. This inhibition can be relieved by adding lactose or isopropyl-β-D-thiogalactopyranoside (IPTG). lac repressor encoded by lacI
   4443..4461    +  promoter       T3 promoter: promoter for bacteriophage T3 RNA polymerase
>Addgene plasmid #49192 | pBSFI-myr-akt-T308D/S473D | depositor full sequence | sequence record 72749 | pBSFI-myr-akt-T308D/S473D sequence 4474 bps
AGCTGGCCATTACGGCCGCGGCCGCCTCTAGAGGATCTGGTACCACGCGTATCGATAAGCTTATGGGGAG
CAGCAAGAGCAAGCCCAAGTCTAGAATGAACGACGTAGCCATTGTGAAGGAGGGCTGGCTGCACAAACGA
GGGGAATATATTAAAACCTGGCGGCCACGCTACTTCCTCCTCAAGAACGATGGCACCTTTATTGGCTACA
AGGAACGGCCTCAGGATGTGGATCAGCGAGAGTCCCCACTCAACAACTTCTCAGTGGCACAATGCCAGCT
GATGAAGACAGAGCGGCCAAGGCCCAACACCTTTATCATCCGCTGCCTGCAGTGGACCACAGTCATTGAG
CGCACCTTCCATGTGGAAACGCCTGAGGAGCGGGAAGAATGGGCCACCGCCATTCAGACTGTGGCCGATG
GACTCAAGAGGCAGGAAGAAGAGACGATGGACTTCCGATCAGGCTCACCCAGTGACAACTCAGGGGCTGA
AGAGATGGAGGTGTCCCTGGCCAAGCCCAAGCACCGTGTGACCATGAACGAGTTTGAGTACCTGAAACTA
CTGGGCAAGGGCACCTTTGGGAAAGTGATTCTGGTGAAAGAGAAGGCCACAGGCCGCTACTATGCCATGA
AGATCCTCAAGAAGGAGGTCATCGTCGCCAAGGATGAGGTTGCCCACACGCTTACTGAGAACCGTGTCCT
GCAGAACTCTAGGCATCCCTTCCTTACGGCCCTCAAGTACTCATTCCAGACCCACGACCGCCTCTGCTTT
GTCATGGAGTATGCCAACGGGGGCGAGCTCTTCTTCCACCTGTCTCGAGAGCGCGTGTTCTCCGAGGACC
GGGCCCGCTTCTATGGTGCGGAGATTGTGTCTGCCCTGGACTACTTGCACTCCGAGAAGAACGTGGTGTA
CCGGGACCTGAAGCTGGAGAACCTCATGCTGGACAAGGACGGGCACATCAAGATAACGGACTTCGGGCTG
TGCAAGGAGGGGATCAAGGATGGTGCCACTATGAAGGACTTCTGCGGAACGCCGGAGTACCTGGCCCCTG
AGGTGCTGGAGGACAACGACTACGGCCGTGCAGTGGACTGGTGGGGGCTGGGCGTGGTCATGTATGAGAT
GATGTGTGGCCGCCTGCCCTTCTACAACCAGGACCACGAGAAGCTGTTCGAGCTGATCCTCATGGAGGAG
ATCCGCTTCCCGCGCACACTCGGCCCTGAGGCCAAGTCCCTGCTCTCCGGGCTGCTCAAGAAGGACCCTA
CACAGAGGCTCGGTGGGGGCTCTGAGGATGCCAAGGAGATCATGCAGCACCGGTTCTTTGCCAACATCGT
GTGGCAGGATGTGTATGAGAAGAAGCTGAGCCCACCTTTCAAGCCCCAGGTCACCTCTGAGACTGACACC
AGGTATTTCGATGAGGAGTTCACAGCTCAGATGATCACCATCACGCCGCCTGATCAAGATGACAGCATGG
AGTGTGTGGACAGTGAGCGGAGGCCGCACTTCCCCCAGTTCGACTACTCAGCCAGTGGCACAGCCTACCC
ATACGATGTTCCAGATTACGCTTCTAGATGAATTCACGCGTAAGCTTATCGATGTCGACGGGCCCGGCCG
CCTCGGCCGTACCCAATTCGCCCTATAGTGAGTCGTATTACAATTCACTGGCCGTCGTTTTACAACGTCG
TGACTGGGAAAACCCTGGCGTTACCCAACTTAATCGCCTTGCAGCACATCCCCCTTTCGCCAGCTGGCGT
AATAGCGAAGAGGCCCGCACCGATCGCCCTTCCCAACAGTTGCGCAGCCTGAATGGCGAATGGAAATTGT
AAGCGTTAATATTTTGTTAAAATTCGCGTTAAATTTTTGTTAAATCAGCTCATTTTTTAACCAATAGGCC
GAAATCGGCAAAATCCCTTATAAATCAAAAGAATAGACCGAGATAGGGT
[37 nt withheld, positions 1940-1976]
AAAGAACGTGGACTCCAACGTCAAAGG
[49 nt withheld, positions 2004-2052]
T
[91 nt withheld, positions 2054-2144]
G
[124 nt withheld, positions 2146-2269]
CAGGTGGCACTTTTCGGGGAAATGTGCGCGGAACCCCTATTTGTTTATTTTTCTAAATACATTCAAATAT
GTATCCGCTCATGAGACAATAACCCTGATAAATGCTTCAATAATATTGAAAAAGGAAGAGTATGAGTATT
CAACATTTCCGTGTCGCCCTTATTCCCTTTTTTGCGGCATTTTGCCTTCCTGTTTTTGCTCACCCAGAAA
CGCTGGTGAAAGTAAAAGATGCTGAAGATCAGTTGGGTGCACGAGTGGGTTACATCGAACTGGATCTCAA
CAGCGGTAAGATCCTTGAGAGTTTTCGCCCCGAAGAACGTTTTCCAATGATGAGCACTTTTAAAGTTCTG
CTATGTGGCGCGGTATTATCCCGTATTGACGCCGGGCAAGAGCAACTCGGTCGCCGCATACACTATTCTC
AGAATGACTTGGTTGAGTACTCACCAGTCACAGAAAAGCATCTTACGGATGGCATGACAGTAAGAGAATT
ATGCAGTGCTGCCATAACCATGAGTGATAACACTGCGGCCAACTTACTTCTGACAACGATCGGAGGACCG
AAGGAGCTAACCGCTTTTTTGCACAACATGGGGGATCATGTAACTCGCCTTGATCGTTGGGAACCGGAGC
TGAATGAAGCCATACCAAACGACGAGCGTGACACCACGATGCCTGTAGCAATGGCAACAACGTTGCGCAA
ACTATTAACTGGCGAACTACTTACTCTAGCTTCCCGGCAACAATTAATAGACTGGATGGAGGCGGATAAA
GTTGCAGGACCACTTCTGCGCTCGGCCCTTCCGGCTGGCTGGTTTATTGCTGATAAATCTGGAGCCGGTG
AGCGTGGGTCTCGCGGTATCATTGCAGCACTGGGGCCAGATGGTAAGCCCTCCCGTATCGTAGTTATCTA
CACGACGGGGAGTCAGGCAACTATGGATGAACGAAATAGACAGATCGCTGAGATAGGTGCCTCACTGATT
AAGCATTGGTAACTGTCAGACCAAGTTTACTCATATATACTTTAGATTGATTTAAAACTTCATTTTTAAT
TTAAAAGGATCTAGGTGAAGATCCTTTTTGATAATCTCATGACCAAAATCCCTTAACGTGAGTTTTCGTT
CCACTGAGCGTCAGACCCCGTAGAAAAGATCAAAGGATCTTCTTGAGATCCTTTTTTTCTGCGCGTAATC
TGCTGCTTGCAAACAAAAAAACCACCGCTACCAGCGGTGGTTTGTTTGCCGGATCAAGAGCTACCAACTC
TTTTTCCGAAGGTAACTGGCTTCAGCAGAGCGCAGATACCAAATACTGTCCTTCTAGTGTAGCCGTAGTT
AGGCCACCACTTCAAGAACTCTGTAGCACCGCCTACATACCTCGCTCTGCTAATCCTGTTACCAGTGGCT
GCTGCCAGTGGCGATAAGTCGTGTCTTACCGGGTTGGACTCAAGACGATAGTTACCGGATAAGGCGCAGC
GGTCGGGCTGAACGGGGGGTTCGTGCACACAGCCCAGCTTGGAGCGAACGACCTACACCGAACTGAGATA
CCTACAGCGTGAGCTATGAGAAAGCGCCACGCTTCCCGAAGGGAGAAAGGCGGACAGGTATCCGGTAAGC
GGCAGGGTCGGAACAGGAGAGCGCACGAGGGAGCTTCCAGGGGGAAACGCCTGGTATCTTTATAGTCCTG
TCGGGTTTCGCCACCTCTGACTTGAGCGTCGATTTTTGTGATGCTCGTCAGGGGGGCGGAGCCTATGGAA
AAACGCCAGCAACGCGGCCTTTTTACGGTTCCTGGCCTTTTGCTGGCCTTTTGCTCACATGTTCTTTCCT
GCGTTATCCCCTGATTCTGTGGATAACCGTATTACCGCCTTTGAGTGAGCTGATACCGCTCGCCGCAGCC
GAACGACCGAGCGCAGCGAGTCAGTGAGCGAGGAAGCGGAAGAGCGCCCAATACGCAAACCGCCTCTCCC
CGCGCGTTGGCCGATTCATTAATGCAGCTGGCACGACAGGTTTCCCGACTGGAAAGCGGGCAGTGAGCGC
AACGCAATTAATGTGAGTTAGCTCACTCATTAGGCACCCCAGGCTTTACACTTTATGCTTCCGGCTCGTA
TGTTGTGTGGAATTGTGAGCGGATAACAATTTCACACAGGAAACAGCTATGACCATGATTACGCCAAGCT
CGAAATTAACCCTCACTAAAGGGAACAAAAGCTGG
