>Addgene plasmid #49192 | pBSFI-myr-akt-T308D/S473D | addgene partial sequence | sequence record 74621 | M13-Reverse
GGGAACAAAAGCTGGAGCTGGCCATTACGGCCGCGGCCGCCTCTAGAGGATCTGGTACCACGCGTATCGA
TAAGCTTATGGGGAGCAGCAAGAGCAAGCCCAAGTCTAGAATGAACGACGTAGCCNTTGTGAAGGAGGGC
TGGCTGCACAAACGAGGGGAATATATTAAAACCTGGCGGCCACGCTACTTCCTCCTCAAGAACGATGGCA
CCTTTATTGGCTACAAGGAACGGCCTCAGGATGTGGATCAGCGAGAGTCCCCACTCAACAACTTCTCAGT
GGCACAATGCCAGCTGATGAAGACAGAGCGGCCAAGGCCCAACACCTTTATCATCCGCTGCCTGCAGTGG
ACCACAGTCATTGAGCGCACCTTCCATGTGGAAACGCCTGAGGAGCGGGAAGAATGGGCCACCGCCATTC
AGACTGTGGCCGATGGACTCAAGAGGCAGGAAGAAGAGACGATGGACTTCCGATCAGGCTCACCCAGTGA
CAACTCAGGGGCTGAAGAGATGGAGGTGTCCCTGGCCAAGCCCAAGCACCGTGTGACCATGAACGAGTTT
GAGTACCTGAAACTACTGGGCAAGGGCACCTTTGGGAAAGTGATTCTGGTGAAAGAGAAGGCCACAGGCC
GCTACTATGCCATGAAGATCCTCAAGAAGGAGGTCATCGTCGCCAAGGATGAGGTTGCCCACACGCTTAC
TGAGAACCGTGTCCTGCAGAACTCTAGGCATCCCTTCCTTACGGCCCTCAAGTACTCATTCCAGACCCAC
GACCGCCTCTGCTTTGTCATGGAGTATGCCAACGGGGGCGAGCTCTTCTTCCACCTGTCTCGAGAGCGCG
TGTTCTCCGAGGACCGGGCCCGCTTCTATGGTGCGGAGATTGTGTCTGC
