>Addgene plasmid #49192 | pBSFI-myr-akt-T308D/S473D | addgene partial sequence | sequence record 75189 | T7 5'-TAATACGACTCACTATAGGG-3'
GTCGACATCGATAAGCTTACGCGTGAATTCATCTAGAAGCGTAATCTGGAACATCGTATGGGTAGGCTGT
GCCACTGGCTGAGTAGTCGAACTGGGGGAAGTGCGGCCTCCGCTCACTGTCCACACACTCCATGCTGTCA
TCTTGATCAGGCGGCGTGATGGTGATCATCTGAGCTGTGAACTCCTCATCGAAATACCTGGTGTCAGTCT
CAGAGGTGACCTGGGGCTTGAAAGGTGGGCTCAGCTTCTTCTCATACACATCCTGCCACACGATGTTGGC
AAAGAACCGGTGCTGCATGATCTCCTTGGCATCCTCAGAGCCCCCACCGAGCCTCTGTGTAGGGTCCTTC
TTGAGCAGCCCGGAGAGCAGGGACTTGGCCTCAGGGCCGAGTGTGCGCGGGAAGCGGATCTCCTCCATGA
GGATCAGCTCGAACAGCTTCTCGTGGTCCTGGTTGTAGAAGGGCAGGCGGCCACACATCATCTCATACAT
GACCACGCCCAGCCCCCACCAGTCCACTGCACGGCCGTAGTCGTTGTCCTCCAGCACCTCAGGGGCCAGG
TACTCCGGCGTTCCGCAGAAGTCCTTCATAGTGGCACCATCCTTGATCCCCTCCTTGCACAGCCCGAAGT
CCGTTATCTTGATGTGCCCGTCCTTGTCCAGCATGAGGTTCTCCAGCTTCAGGTCCCGGTACACCACGTT
CTTCTCGGAGTGCAAGTAGTCCAGGGCAGACACAATCTCCGCACCATAGAAGCGGGCCCGGTCCTCGGAG
AACACGCGCTCTCGAGACAGGTGGAAGAAGAGCTCGCCCCCGTTGGCATACTCCATGACAAAGCAGAGGC
GGTCGTGGGTCTGGAATGAGTACTTGAGGGCCGTAAGGAAGGGATGCCTAGAGTTCTGCAGGACACGGTT
CTCAGTAAGCGTGTGGGCAACCTCATCCTT
