>Addgene plasmid #49192 | pBSFI-myr-akt-T308D/S473D | addgene partial sequence | sequence record 75368 | T3 5'-GCAATTAACCCTCACTAAAGG-3'
TAGAGGATCTGGTACCACGCGTATCGATAAGCTTATGGGGAGCAGCAAGAGCAAGCCCAAGTCTAGAATG
AACGACGTAGCCATTGTGAAGGAGGGCTGGCTGCACAAACGAGGGGAATATATTAAAACCTGGCGGCCAC
GCTACTTCCTCCTCAAGAACGATGGCACCTTTATTGGCTACAAGGAACGGCCTCAGGATGTGGATCAGCG
AGAGTCCCCACTCAACAACTTCTCAGTGGCACAATGCCAGCTGATGAAGACAGAGCGGCCAAGGCCCAAC
ACCTTTATCATCCGCTGCCTGCAGTGGACCACAGTCATTGAGCGCACCTTCCATGTGGAAACGCCTGAGG
AGCGGGAAGAATGGGCCACCGCCATTCAGACTGTGGCCGATGGACTCAAGAGGCAGGAAGAAGAGACGAT
GGACTTCCGATCAGGCTCACCCAGTGACAACTCAGGGGCTGAAGAGATGGAGGTGTCCCTGGCCAAGCCC
AAGCACCGTGTGACCATGAACGAGTTTGAGTACCTGAAACTACTGGGCAAGGGCACCTTTGGGAAAGTGA
TTCTGGTGAAAGAGAAGGCCACAGGCCGCTACTATGCCATGAAGATCCTCAAGAAGGAGGTCATCGTCGC
CAAGGATGAGGTTGCCCACACGCTTACTGA
